>Addgene plasmid #157817 | pDendra2-H2b | addgene full sequence | sequence record 308689 | Addgene NGS Result
GCCCATATATGGAGTTCCGCGTTACATAACTTACGGTAAATGGCCCGCCTGGCTGACCGCCCAACGACCC
CCGCCCATTGACGTCAATAATGACGTATGTTCCCATAGTAACGCCAATAGGGACTTTCCATTGACGTCAA
TGGGTGGAGTATTTACGGTAAACTGCCCACTTGGCAGTACATCAAGTGTATCATATGCCAAGTACGCCCC
CTATTGACGTCAATGACGGTAAATGGCCCGCCTGGCATTATGCCCAGTACATGACCTTATGGGACTTTCC
TACTTGGCAGTACATCTACGTATTAGTCATCGCTATTACCATGGTGATGCGGTTTTGGCAGTACATCAAT
GGGCGTGGATAGCGGTTTGACTCACGGGGATTTCCAAGTCTCCACCCCATTGACGTCAATGGGAGTTTGT
TTTGGCACCAAAATCAACGGGACTTTCCAAAATGTCGTAACAACTCCGCCCCATTGACGCAAATGGGCGG
TAGGCGTGTACGGTGGGAGGTCTATATAAGCAGAGCTGGTTTAGTGAACCGTCAGATCCGCTAGCGCTAC
CGGACTCAGATCTCGAGCTCAAGCTTCCGCGGCGCCACCATGCCAGAGCCTTCTAAGTCTGCACCAGCCC
CTAAGAAGGGATCTAAGAAAGCCATCTCTAAGGCGCAGAAGAAGGATGGCAAGAAGCGCAAGCGCAGCCG
CAAGGAGAGCTACTCGGTGTACGTGTACAAGGTGCTGAAGCAAGTGCACCCCGACACCGGCATCTCCTCC
AAGGCCATGGGCATCATGAACTCGTTCGTGAACGACATCTTTGAGCGCATCGCGAGCGAGGCTTCCCGCC
TGGCGCATTACAACAAGCGCTCGACCATCACGTCCCGGGAGATCCAGACGGCCGTGCGCCTGCTGCTGCC
CGGGGAGCTGGCCAAGCACGCCGTGTCGGAGGGCACTAAGGCCGTCACCAAGTACACCAGCTCCAAGGGG
TCCGGAAGCGCAGGCAGTGGGGATCCACCGGTCGCCACCATGAACACCCCGGGAATTAACCTGATCAAGG
AGGACATGCGCGTGAAGGTGCACATGGAGGGCAACGTGAACGGCCACGCCTTCGTGATCGAGGGCGAGGG
CAAGGGCAAGCCCTACGAGGGCACCCAGACCGCCAACCTGACCGTGAAGGAGGGCGCCCCCCTGCCCTTC
AGCTACGACATCCTGACCACCGCCGTGCACTACGGCAACCGGGTGTTCACCAAGTACCCCGAGGACATCC
CCGACTACTTCAAGCAGAGCTTCCCCGAGGGCTACAGCTGGGAGCGCACCATGACCTTCGAGGACAAGGG
CATCTGCACCATCCGCAGCGACATCAGCCTGGAGGGCGACTGCTTCTTCCAGAACGTGCGCTTCAAGGGC
ACCAACTTCCCCCCCAACGGCCCCGTGATGCAGAAGAAGACCCTGAAGTGGGAGCCCAGCACCGAGAAGC
TGCACGTGCGCGACGGCCTGCTGGTGGGCAACATCAACATGGCCCTGCTGCTGGAGGGCGGCGGCCACTA
CCTGTGCGACTTCAAGACCACCTACAAGGCCAAGAAGGTGGTGCAGCTGCCCGACGCCCACTTCGTGGAC
CACCGCATCGAGATCCTGGGCAACGACAGCGACTACAACAAGGTGAAGCTGTACGAGCACGCCGTGGCCC
GCTACAGCCCCCTGCCCAGCCAGGTGTGGTAAGCGGCCGCGACTCTAGATCATAATCAGCCATACCACAT
TTGTAGAGGTTTTACTTGCTTTAAAAAACCTCCCACACCTCCCCCTGAACCTGAAACATAAAATGAATGC
AATTGTTGTTGTTAACTTGTTTATTGCAGCTTATAATGGTTACAAATAAAGCAATAGCATCACAAATTTC
ACAAATAAAGCATTTTTTTCACTGCATTCTAGTTGTGGTTTGTCCAAACTCATCAATGTATCTTAAGGCG
TAAATTGTAAGCGTTAATATTTTGTTAAAATTCGCGTTAAATTTTTGTTAAATCAGCTCATTTTTTAACC
AATAGGCCGAAATCGGCAAAATCCCTTATAAATCAAAAGAATAGACCGAGATAGGGT
[37 nt withheld, positions 2088-2124]
AAAGAACGTGGACTCCAACGTCAAAGG
[49 nt withheld, positions 2152-2200]
T
[91 nt withheld, positions 2202-2292]
G
[124 nt withheld, positions 2294-2417]
CAGGTGGCACTTTTCGGGGAAATGTGCGCGGAACCCCTATTTGTTTATTTTTCTAAATACATTCAAATAT
GTATCCGCTCATGAGACAATAACCCTGATAAATGCTTCAATAATATTGAAAAAGGAAGAGTCCTGAGGCG
GAAAGAACCAGCTGTGGAATGTGTGTCAGTTAGGGTGTGGAAAGTCCCCAGGCTCCCCAGCAGGCAGAAG
TATGCAAAGCATGCATCTCAATTAGTCAGCAACCAGGTGTGGAAAGTCCCCAGGCTCCCCAGCAGGCAGA
AGTATGCAAAGCATGCATCTCAATTAGTCAGCAACCATAGTCCCGCCCCTAACTCCGCCCATCCCGCCCC
TAACTCCGCCCAGTTCCGCCCATTCTCCGCCCCATGGCTGACTAATTTTTTTTATTTATGCAGAGGCCGA
GGCCGCCTCGGCCTCTGAGCTATTCCAGAAGTAGTGAGGAGGCTTTTTTGGAGGCCTAGGCTTTTGCAAA
GATCGATCAAGAGACAGGATGAGGATCGTTTCGCATGATTGAACAAGATGGATTGCACGCAGGTTCTCCG
GCCGCTTGGGTGGAGAGGCTATTCGGCTATGACTGGGCACAACAGACAATCGGCTGCTCTGATGCCGCCG
TGTTCCGGCTGTCAGCGCAGGGGCGCCCGGTTCTTTTTGTCAAGACCGACCTGTCCGGTGCCCTGAATGA
ACTGCAAGACGAGGCAGCGCGGCTATCGTGGCTGGCCACGACGGGCGTTCCTTGCGCAGCTGTGCTCGAC
GTTGTCACTGAAGCGGGAAGGGACTGGCTGCTATTGGGCGAAGTGCCGGGGCAGGATCTCCTGTCATCTC
ACCTTGCTCCTGCCGAGAAAGTATCCATCATGGCTGATGCAATGCGGCGGCTGCATACGCTTGATCCGGC
TACCTGCCCATTCGACCACCAAGCGAAACATCGCATCGAGCGAGCACGTACTCGGATGGAAGCCGGTCTT
GTCGATCAGGATGATCTGGACGAAGAGCATCAGGGGCTCGCGCCAGCCGAACTGTTCGCCAGGCTCAAGG
CGAGCATGCCCGACGGCGAGGATCTCGTCGTGACCCATGGCGATGCCTGCTTGCCGAATATCATGGTGGA
AAATGGCCGCTTTTCTGGATTCATCGACTGTGGCCGGCTGGGTGTGGCGGACCGCTATCAGGACATAGCG
TTGGCTACCCGTGATATTGCTGAAGAGCTTGGCGGCGAATGGGCTGACCGCTTCCTCGTGCTTTACGGTA
TCGCCGCTCCCGATTCGCAGCGCATCGCCTTCTATCGCCTTCTTGACGAGTTCTTCTGAGCGGGACTCTG
GGGTTCGAAATGACCGACCAAGCGACGCCCAACCTGCCATCACGAGATTTCGATTCCACCGCCGCCTTCT
ATGAAAGGTTGGGCTTCGGAATCGTTTTCCGGGACGCCGGCTGGATGATCCTCCAGCGCGGGGATCTCAT
GCTGGAGTTCTTCGCCCACCCTAGGGGGAGGCTAACTGAAACACGGAAGGAGACAATACCGGAAGGAACC
CGCGCTATGACGGCAATAAAAAGACAGAATAAAACGCACGGTGTTGGGTCGTTTGTTCATAAACGCGGGG
TTCGGTCCCAGGGCTGGCACTCTGTCGATACCCCACCGAGACCCCATTGGGGCCAATACGCCCGCGTTTC
TTCCTTTTCCCCACCCCACCCCCCAAGTTCGGGTGAAGGCCCAGGGCTCGCAGCCAACGTCGGGGCGGCA
GGCCCTGCCATAGCCTCAGGTTACTCATATATACTTTAGATTGATTTAAAACTTCATTTTTAATTTAAAA
GGATCTAGGTGAAGATCCTTTTTGATAATCTCATGACCAAAATCCCTTAACGTGAGTTTTCGTTCCACTG
AGCGTCAGACCCCGTAGAAAAGATCAAAGGATCTTCTTGAGATCCTTTTTTTCTGCGCGTAATCTGCTGC
TTGCAAACAAAAAAACCACCGCTACCAGCGGTGGTTTGTTTGCCGGATCAAGAGCTACCAACTCTTTTTC
CGAAGGTAACTGGCTTCAGCAGAGCGCAGATACCAAATACTGTTCTTCTAGTGTAGCCGTAGTTAGGCCA
CCACTTCAAGAACTCTGTAGCACCGCCTACATACCTCGCTCTGCTAATCCTGTTACCAGTGGCTGCTGCC
AGTGGCGATAAGTCGTGTCTTACCGGGTTGGACTCAAGACGATAGTTACCGGATAAGGCGCAGCGGTCGG
GCTGAACGGGGGGTTCGTGCACACAGCCCAGCTTGGAGCGAACGACCTACACCGAACTGAGATACCTACA
GCGTGAGCTATGAGAAAGCGCCACGCTTCCCGAAGGGAGAAAGGCGGACAGGTATCCGGTAAGCGGCAGG
GTCGGAACAGGAGAGCGCACGAGGGAGCTTCCAGGGGGAAACGCCTGGTATCTTTATAGTCCTGTCGGGT
TTCGCCACCTCTGACTTGAGCGTCGATTTTTGTGATGCTCGTCAGGGGGGCGGAGCCTATGGAAAAACGC
CAGCAACGCGGCCTTTTTACGGTTCCTGGCCTTTTGCTGGCCTTTTGCTCACATGTTCTTTCCTGCGTTA
TCCCCTGATTCTGTGGATAACCGTATTACCGCCATGCATTAGTTATTAATAGTAATCAATTACGGGGTCA
TTAGTTCATA
Features (pLannotate 1.2.2; 16 found; start..end, strand, type, name):
     20..323     +  enhancer       CMV enhancer: human cytomegalovirus immediate early enhancer
    324..527     +  promoter       CMV promoter: human cytomegalovirus (CMV) immediate early promoter
    550..587     +  misc_feature   MCS (fragment): multiple cloning site
    600..977     +  CDS            H2bc3: H2B1B_MOUSE - Also known as Hist1h2bb Experimental evidence at protein level: Swiss-Prot protein existence level 1. Core component of nucleosome. Nucleosomes wrap and compact DNA into chromatin, limiting DNA accessibility to the cellular machineries which require DNA as a template. Histones thereby play a central role in transcription regulation, DNA repair, DNA replication and chromosomal stability. DNA accessibility is regulated via a complex set of post-translational modifications of histones, also called histone code, and nucleosome remodeling. From Mus musculus (Mouse).
   1020..1712    +  CDS            Dendra2: monomeric photoswitchable green-to-red fluorescent protein from Dendronephthya mammalian codon-optimized
   1728..1811    +  CDS            large T antigen (fragment): large T antigen from SV40 (simian virus 40)
   1834..1955    +  polyA_signal   SV40 poly(A) signal: SV40 polyadenylation signal
   1989..2417    -  rep_origin     f1 ori (sequence partly withheld): f1 bacteriophage origin of replication; arrow indicates direction of (+) strand synthesis
   2444..2548    +  promoter       AmpR promoter: bla
   2550..2907    +  promoter       SV40 promoter: SV40 enhancer and early promoter
   2942..3736    +  CDS            NeoR/KanR: aminoglycoside phosphotransferase from Tn5; aph(3')-II (or nptII); confers resistance to neomycin, kanamycin, and G418 (Geneticin®)
   3757..3909    +  CDS            ble (fragment): BLE_KLEPN - Experimental evidence at protein level: Swiss-Prot protein existence level 1. Binding protein with a strong affinity to the bleomycin family of antibiotics. Binds to CL990; an antimitotic-antibiotic compound. From Klebsiella pneumoniae.
   3968..4015    +  polyA_signal   HSV TK poly(A) signal: herpes simplex virus thymidine kinase polyadenylation signal (Cole and Stacy, 1985)
   4106..4122    -  polyA_signal   bGH poly(A) signal (fragment): bovine growth hormone polyadenylation signal
   4344..4932    +  rep_origin     ori: high-copy-number ColE1/pMB1/pBR322/pUC origin of replication
   5047..5087    +  enhancer       CMV enhancer (fragment): human cytomegalovirus immediate early enhancer
