[The description below was written by a language model from this plasmid's Addgene catalogue record and pLannotate feature annotations shown in this document.]
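Description:
pDendra2-H2b is a mammalian expression plasmid built on the Dendra2-N1 backbone. It encodes mouse histone H2B (Hist1h2bb, now H2bc3) fused to the photoconvertible fluorescent protein Dendra2. The 378 bp histone coding sequence was inserted between the HindIII and BamHI sites of the multiple cloning site, both of which are retained. This places it downstream of the human cytomegalovirus immediate early enhancer and promoter and upstream of the Dendra2 open reading frame. As in other N1-type vectors, the fluorescent protein therefore sits at the C-terminus of H2B after a short linker, and the transcript ends at an SV40 polyadenylation signal.

The 5,087 bp plasmid replicates in E. coli at high copy from a ColE1/pUC-type origin and also carries an f1 phage origin. A single Tn5 aminoglycoside phosphotransferase gene (NeoR/KanR) provides both selections. A bacterial promoter drives it for kanamycin resistance in bacteria, and the SV40 enhancer/early promoter drives it for G418 selection in mammalian cells, with an HSV TK poly(A) signal following the cassette. The short large T antigen, ble and bGH poly(A) fragments in the annotation look like partial matches to backbone sequence rather than functional elements.

The construct is recorded as a fluorescent reporter for histone H2B tracking. Dendra2 is a monomeric protein that switches irreversibly from green to red on illumination. Existing H2B-Dendra2 in chromatin can thus be converted to red and followed separately from newly made green protein. This suits studies of how old and new histones are distributed during cell division, in line with the associated work on asymmetrically dividing mouse embryonic stem cells.
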