Addgene plasmid #157817: pDendra2-H2b
Purpose: Fluorescent reporter for histone H2B tracking
Depositing lab: Xin Chen. Depositing organization: Johns Hopkins University and School of Medicine. Publication: Differential Histone Distribution Patterns in Induced Asymmetrically Dividing Mouse Embryonic Stem Cells. Ma B, Trieu TJ, Cheng J, Zhou S, Tang Q, Xie J, Liu JL, Zhao K, Habib SJ, Chen X. Cell Rep. 2020 Aug 11;32(6):108003. doi: 10.1016/j.celrep.2020.108003. PubMed 32783931.
Backbone
  Vector backbone: Dendra2-N1
  Backbone size w/o insert (bp): 4750
  Total vector size (bp): 5087
  Vector type: Mammalian Expression
  Selectable markers: Neomycin (select with G418)
Growth in bacteria
  Bacterial resistance: Kanamycin, 50 μg/mL
  Growth temperature: 37°C
  Growth strain: DH5alpha
  Copy number: High Copy
Gene/Insert
  Gene/Insert name: Histone H2B (alt name: Hist1h2bb)
  Species: M. musculus (mouse)
  Insert size (bp): 378
  GenBank ID: 319178
  Entrez Gene: H2bc3 (a.k.a. H2b-143, Hist1h2bb)
  Promoter: CMV
  Cloning method: Restriction Enzyme; 5′ cloning site HindIII (not destroyed); 3′ cloning site BamHI (not destroyed)
  Sequencing primers: 5′ CGCAAATGGGCGGTAGGCGTG; 3′ N/A
Terms and licenses: Academic/Nonprofit Terms; Industry Terms: Not Available to Industry
How to cite: pDendra2-H2b was a gift from Xin Chen (Addgene plasmid # 157817 ; http://n2t.net/addgene:157817 ; RRID:Addgene_157817)
