>Addgene plasmid #157817 | pDendra2-H2b | depositor partial sequence | sequence record 304635 | H2B-Dendra2
ATGCCAGAGCCTTCTAAGTCTGCACCAGCCCCTAAGAAGGGATCTAAGAAAGCCATCTCTAAGGCGCAGA
AGAAGGATGGCAAGAAGCGCAAGCGCAGCCGCAAGGAGAGCTATTCGGTGTACGTGTACAAGGTGCTGAA
GCAAGTGCACCCCGACACCGGCATCTCCTCCAAGGCCATGGGCATCATGAACTCGTTCGTGAACGACATC
TTCGAGCGCATCGCGAGCGAGGCGTCCCGCCTGGCGCATTACAACAAGCGCTCGACCATCACGTCCCGGG
AGATCCAGACGGCCGTGCGCCTGCTGCTGCCCGGGGAGCTGGCCAAGCACGCCGTGTCGGAGGGCACTAA
GGCCGTCACCAAGTACACCAGCTCCAAGGGGTCCGGAAGCGCAGGCAGTGGGGATCCACCGGTCGCCACC
ATGAACACCCCGGGAATTAACCTGATCAAGGAGGACATGCGCGTGAAGGTGCACATGGAGGGCAACGTGA
ACGGCCACGCCTTCGTGATCGAGGGCGAGGGCAAGGGCAAGCCCTACGAGGGCACCCAGACCGCCAACCT
GACCGTGAAGGAGGGCGCCCCCCTGCCCTTCAGCTACGACATCCTGACCACCGCCGTGCACTACGGCAAC
CGGGTGTTCACCAAGTACCCCGAGGACATCCCCGACTACTTCAAGCAGAGCTTCCCCGAGGGCTACAGCT
GGGAGCGCACCATGACCTTCGAGGACAAGGGCATCTGCACCATCCGCAGCGACATCAGCCTGGAGGGCGA
CTGCTTCTTCCAGAACGTGCGCTTCAAGGGCACCAACTTCCCCCCCAACGGCCCCGTGATGCAGAAGAAG
ACCCTGAAGTGGGAGCCCAGCACCGAGAAGCTGCACGTGCGCGACGGCCTGCTGGTGGGCAACATCAACA
TGGCCCTGCTGCTGGAGGGCGGCGGCCACTACCTGTGCGACTTCAAGACCACCTACAAGGCCAAGAAGGT
GGTGCAGCTGCCCGACGCCCACTTCGTGGACCACCGCATCGAGATCCTGGGCAACGACAGCGACTACAAC
AAGGTGAAGCTGTACGAGCACGCCGTGGCCCGCTACAGCCCCCTGCCCAGCCAGGTGTGGTAA
